Addgene plasmid #241324: pcDNA3.1-MSTN-C313Y
Purpose: Expresses bovine MSTN (p.C313Y) in mammalian cells
Depositing lab: Mathilde Dupont-Nivet. Depositing organization: INRAE Jouy-en-Josas. Publication: Assessing the effect of bovine MSTN variants on pre-mRNA splicing. Gaiani N, Rocha D, Boulling A. Anim Genet. 2026 Feb;57(1):e70073. doi: 10.1002/age.70073. PubMed 41614706.
Backbone
  Vector backbone: pcDNA3.1 (+)
  Backbone manufacturer: Invitrogen (Life Technologies)
  Backbone size w/o insert (bp): 5431
  Total vector size (bp): 11679
  Vector type: Mammalian Expression
Growth in bacteria
  Bacterial resistance: Ampicillin, 100 μg/mL
  Growth temperature: 37°C
  Growth strain: DH5alpha
  Copy number: High Copy
Gene/Insert
  Gene/Insert name: MSTN full gene (alt name: Myostatin)
  Species: B. taurus (bovine)
  Insert size (bp): 6248
  Mutation: p.C313Y
  GenBank ID: GeneID:281187
  Entrez Gene: MSTN (a.k.a. GDF8)
  Promoter: CMV
  Cloning method: Other
  Sequencing primers: 5′ TAATACGACTCACTATAGGG
Terms and licenses: Academic/Nonprofit Terms; Industry Terms: Not Available to Industry
Depositor comments: Addgene NGS finds six natural variants within MSTN intron 1 (NC_037329.1). The depositor confirms these intronic variants have no detectable effect on plasmid function, and that the plasmid has been tested and found fully functional in terms of RNA expression and splicing.
How to cite: pcDNA3.1-MSTN-C313Y was a gift from Mathilde Dupont-Nivet (Addgene plasmid # 241324 ; http://n2t.net/addgene:241324 ; RRID:Addgene_241324)
