[The description below was written by a language model from this plasmid's Addgene catalogue record and pLannotate feature annotations shown in this document.]
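Description:
pcDNA3.1-MSTN-C313Y is a mammalian expression plasmid built on the Invitrogen pcDNA3.1(+) backbone. It carries the full bovine myostatin gene (MSTN, also known as GDF8) with the missense substitution p.C313Y. The roughly 6.2 kb insert is the genomic form of the gene rather than a cDNA. In the feature table, three separate MSTN coding segments are spaced about 2 kb apart, consistent with three exons separated by two introns. The annotation software labelled these segments by homology to the human protein, but the catalogue entry gives the species as Bos taurus. Transcription is driven by the human CMV immediate early enhancer and promoter and ends at the bovine growth hormone polyadenylation signal. A T7 promoter lies just upstream of the insert. No epitope tag or reporter is recorded.

The plasmid is propagated in E. coli from a high-copy ColE1/pUC-type origin under ampicillin selection (AmpR with its own bla promoter), and an f1 origin is also present. For selection in mammalian cells, an SV40 early promoter drives the neomycin/kanamycin phosphotransferase gene, followed by an SV40 poly(A) signal. Short hits such as the truncated HIV-1 LTR, ble, lac and bom fragments look like backbone remnants or annotation artefacts rather than functional parts.

Because the introns are retained, the transcript must be spliced in transfected cells, which suits the construct to the depositors' study of how bovine MSTN variants affect pre-mRNA splicing. Repository sequencing found six natural variants in intron 1, which the depositor reports have no detectable effect on RNA expression or splicing. The sequenced record (11,642 nt) is slightly shorter than the stated total size of 11,679 bp.
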