Features (pLannotate 1.2.2; 22 found; start..end, strand, type, name):
     28..80      -  misc_feature   bom (fragment): basis of mobility region from pBR322
    235..614     +  enhancer       CMV enhancer: human cytomegalovirus immediate early enhancer
    615..818     +  promoter       CMV promoter: human cytomegalovirus (CMV) immediate early promoter
    814..847     +  LTR            5' LTR (truncated) (fragment): truncated 5' long terminal repeat (LTR) from HIV-1
    863..881     +  promoter       T7 promoter: promoter for bacteriophage T7 RNA polymerase
   1020..1391    +  CDS            MSTN (fragment): GDF8_HUMAN - Also known as GDF8. Experimental evidence at protein level: Swiss-Prot protein existence level 1. Acts specifically as a negative regulator of skeletal muscle growth. From Homo sapiens (Human).
   3233..3607    +  CDS            MSTN (fragment): GDF8_HUMAN - Also known as GDF8. Experimental evidence at protein level: Swiss-Prot protein existence level 1. Acts specifically as a negative regulator of skeletal muscle growth. From Homo sapiens (Human).
   5643..6017    +  CDS            MSTN (fragment): GDF8_HUMAN - Also known as GDF8. Experimental evidence at protein level: Swiss-Prot protein existence level 1. Acts specifically as a negative regulator of skeletal muscle growth. From Homo sapiens (Human).
   7239..7463    +  polyA_signal   bGH poly(A) signal: bovine growth hormone polyadenylation signal
   7467..7488    +  promoter       SV40 promoter (fragment): SV40 enhancer and early promoter
   7509..7937    +  rep_origin     f1 ori (sequence partly withheld): f1 bacteriophage origin of replication; arrow indicates direction of (+) strand synthesis
   7951..8280    +  promoter       SV40 promoter: SV40 enhancer and early promoter
   8347..9138    +  CDS            neo: KKA2_KLEPN - Also known as kan, nptII. Experimental evidence at protein level: Swiss-Prot protein existence level 1. Resistance to kanamycin, neomycin, paromomycin, ribostamycin, butirosin and gentamicin B. From Klebsiella pneumoniae.
   9162..9320    +  CDS            ble (fragment): BLE_KLEPN - Experimental evidence at protein level: Swiss-Prot protein existence level 1. Binding protein with a strong affinity to the bleomycin family of antibiotics. Binds to CL990; an antimitotic-antibiotic compound. From Klebsiella pneumoniae.
   9315..9436    +  polyA_signal   SV40 poly(A) signal: SV40 polyadenylation signal
   9507..9529    -  protein_bind   lac operator (fragment): The lac repressor binds to the lac operator to inhibit transcription in E. coli. This inhibition can be relieved by adding lactose or isopropyl-β-D-thiogalactopyranoside (IPTG). lac repressor encoded by lacI
   9533..9563    -  promoter       lac promoter: promoter for the E. coli lac operon
   9578..9599    -  protein_bind   CAP binding site: CAP binding activates transcription in the presence of cAMP. E. coli catabolite activator protein
   9612..9704    -  CDS            lacI (fragment): lac repressor; lacI; The lac repressor binds to the lac operator to inhibit transcription in E. coli. This inhibition can be relieved by adding lactose or isopropyl-β-D-thiogalactopyranoside (IPTG).
   9887..10475   -  rep_origin     ori: high-copy-number ColE1/pMB1/pBR322/pUC origin of replication
  10646..11506   -  CDS            AmpR: β-lactamase; bla; confers resistance to ampicillin, carbenicillin, and related antibiotics
  11507..11611   -  promoter       AmpR promoter: bla
>Addgene plasmid #241324 | pcDNA3.1-MSTN-C313Y | addgene full sequence | sequence record 491246 | Addgene NGS Result
GACGGATCGGGAGATCTCCCGATCCCCTATGGTGCACTCTCAGTACAATCTGCTCTGATGCCGCATAGTT
AAGCCAGTATCTGCTCCCTGCTTGTGTGTTGGAGGTCGCTGAGTAGTGCGCGAGCAAAATTTAAGCTACA
ACAAGGCAAGGCTTGACCGACAATTGCATGAAGAATCTGCTTAGGGTTAGGCGTTTTGCGCTGCTTCGCG
ATGTACGGGCCAGATATACGCGTTGACATTGATTATTGACTAGTTATTAATAGTAATCAATTACGGGGTC
ATTAGTTCATAGCCCATATATGGAGTTCCGCGTTACATAACTTACGGTAAATGGCCCGCCTGGCTGACCG
CCCAACGACCCCCGCCCATTGACGTCAATAATGACGTATGTTCCCATAGTAACGCCAATAGGGACTTTCC
ATTGACGTCAATGGGTGGAGTATTTACGGTAAACTGCCCACTTGGCAGTACATCAAGTGTATCATATGCC
AAGTACGCCCCCTATTGACGTCAATGACGGTAAATGGCCCGCCTGGCATTATGCCCAGTACATGACCTTA
TGGGACTTTCCTACTTGGCAGTACATCTACGTATTAGTCATCGCTATTACCATGGTGATGCGGTTTTGGC
AGTACATCAATGGGCGTGGATAGCGGTTTGACTCACGGGGATTTCCAAGTCTCCACCCCATTGACGTCAA
TGGGAGTTTGTTTTGGCACCAAAATCAACGGGACTTTCCAAAATGTCGTAACAACTCCGCCCCATTGACG
CAAATGGGCGGTAGGCGTGTACGGTGGGAGGTCTATATAAGCAGAGCTCTCTGGCTAACTAGAGAACCCA
CTGCTTACTGGCTTATCGAAATTAATACGACTCACTATAGGGAGACCCAAGCTGGCTAGCGTTTAAACTT
AAGCTTGGTACCGAGCTCGGATCCGTTTGGCTTGGCGTTACTCAAAAGCAAAAGAAAAGTAAAAGGAAGA
AGTAAGAACAAGGGAAAAGATTGTATTGATTTTAAAACCATGCAAAAACTGCAAATCTCTGTTTATATTT
ACCTATTTATGCTGATTGTTGCTGGCCCAGTGGATCTGAATGAGAACAGCGAGCAGAAGGAAAATGTGGA
AAAAGAGGGGCTGTGTAATGCATGTTTGTGGAGGGAAAACACTACATCCTCAAGACTAGAAGCCATAAAA
ATCCAAATCCTCAGTAAACTTCGCCTGGAAACAGCTCCTAACATCAGCAAAGATGCTATCAGACAACTTT
TGCCCAAGGCTCCTCCACTCCTGGAACTGATTGATCAGTTCGATGTCCAGAGAGATGCCAGCAGTGACGG
CTCCTTGGAAGACGATGACTACCACGCCAGGACGGAAACGGTCATTACCATGCCCACGGAGTGTGAGTAG
TCCTGCTGGTGCAGAGCAACGACTCTGCTGACTGCTGTTCTAGTGTTCATGAGAAACCGATCTATTTTCA
GGCTCTTTTAACAAGCTGCTGGCTTGTATGTAAGGAGGAGGGGAAAGAGCTTTTTTCAAGATTTCATGAG
AAATAGACCAATGAGACTGAAAGCTGCTACTTTATTTGTTTCCTTAGAGAGCTAAAAAGCTAAAAATCAA
AAATGAAATGCTTGCATAGCATTCATGTTATATAGTTTAGTATGACAACTATAACATGTTTATGTTTTCA
CAGCTTAATGCTACCAAGGTAAAGGATTGGGAGACAGTATCAGCAATGTGAAAAATTTACATCAAATTTC
CTAATTGCATTTGGTTGCCTGAAATATGCATTTAAAATAACAGGGTGTTGTTTTTTTTTTTTTTTTTTTT
TCATTAATAAAAGAGAAAGGAAGAAATCTGTAGAGGTTGAAGCCTATCTGGGCGTTTGCTGAACACTTAG
AATGACTTCTGTTATTCAAAACTATTTCTCATAGGGTTTTTATGGTCTTCACAGAGTATCTAATTTTGAA
AGCTATTAGAGTGGAAAGGATAAAAGAATATTCTTAATAAACTTAATGTATTAGTAAGAGCAATAAGGAA
GTAAACACAGCATAGTGAAAAATCATGAGCTAATCAGCAGAAAATTCTAAGAAATAAACATTTTAATTAC
AAAGTTCCACTTATACCCTGACCATGGTACTATTGTTGAGAGTACCTGGTCTGCACATATCTAGGAGGCA
CATGCTTAATAACCTTCTAAAATATTATTGTATTCCTCATAGGAGGGAGAACTATTACCTATATGTAGTA
CCTATGTTGTTTCTGAAAGATAATATGTTTCATGTATTTCTGTTGCAGTCACTTCAAACCTATACTCAAG
GAAAGGGAGACAGGCATCTCAACAGAGAAGGCATGACCAGAAAGAGTTTTGTGCCATGTGTCTGCGATCT
TGCTTTATACAGGGCTCTACCCACTTTAAACTGGACTCAAAACAGTTTCAAAATACTGCTTTTTCTTATT
AAGTAACTAGTTTATAAGGCAACAAATAAATTTCCTTTAAGACTGTGCTATCAGATAATCCTGGAATAGA
TTTGCCTTACTTATAAACAATCTTGAGAAAACAAAAAGGCAAGAAATTGCTAAGTGCTTCTGCTTACAAT
GACAGCCTGGCCCTAAAGACAATGTTTTCTAAGTTTTGAAACAGCTTGAATACAACATCTAAGTTTTGGT
GCTAATTACCTGCTAGTTTTTTTATTTTTTTCCTTTAAAAGGCTGTCCCAGCGTCCTAACATAACAGATG
CACTATATTTTCTGCTAATTCCCGAGGCTCAGTTAGTTGCTCACTGTGTCTTGTCCCCAGGTAATTCAGG
CCTGGGGGAAGGGTTCCTTCCTCCAGACTGATTGGTACAGCTGCTCAGTAAGTGTAACTACTCAGATTCC
CAAAGAATTCTAAGTGGATGTTCTTCCACAGTGTCTCTTGTTCTCTCTAATCATCATCATTTTAAAATTT
CATCCACTTTTCATTCCTTAATAGAATTTTCCTTAGTCCACAGTTCTCTGGAAAGGAAGTAGGCTTCTCA
TAACAGCTGAAAAAACATATACCTAAAAGATTCTGAAAAGCTGTAATAACTGTTATACTTGATATTTTGC
TGTTATGAATGAAATGCTACATATTTTTCCATTTTAAAAGACTAAATATGCACACATTATTCCAATTAAA
AAATGTTCATAGATTGATATGGAGGTGTTCGTTCATTTTTCATAAAAATGATCTTAGTAACTTTTTTTCT
TATTCATTTATAGCTGATCTTCTAACGCAAGTGGAAGGAAAACCCAAATGTTGTTTCTTTAAATTTAGCT
CTAAGATACAATACAATAAACTAGTAAAGGCCCAACTGTGGATATATCTGAGGCCTGTCAAGACTCCTGC
GACAGTGTTTGTGCAAATCCTGAGACTCATCAAACCCATGAAAGACGGTACAAGGTATACTGGAATCCGA
TCTCTGAAACTTGACATGAACCCAGGCACTGGTATTTGGCAGAGCATTGATGTGAAGACAGTGTTGCAGA
ACTGGCTCAAACAACCTGAATCCAACTTAGGCATTGAAATCAAAGCTTTAGATGAGAATGGCCATGATCT
TGCTGTAACCTTCCCAGAACCAGGAGAAGATGGACTGGTAAGTGATTACTGAAAATAACATGCTAAAAAC
CTTGTTATGTGTTTATTCATAATGTGAATGAATAGTAGTGAAAAATAACTACCAGTTTCCTGTGCTTATA
AGCCAGACAAAGGCACCTTACCCCAGTGGTAGCCCTGTACTCAATAAAAGTAGGTGTCCCATTTCACATC
CTATGAAACACTCTCTTGATACTTTGACTTTGCATGAGGATTTAAAAGAAAAAAAGTTATACCATGGTCC
TTAAGTTTTTAGGGAATTCTTTGGAATTGAGAATGAAATATAAAATGCTTTCCGTTGATGTGCTACATGA
TTATATAAATAAAAACATGAAGTCTTCACAGTGGATTCTAGTACTCACCCAACAACACATTTTTTCCCCC
AGAAGAGTGACCAATTTGTTAAAATTCTTTTGCTTAATAAGGCAGAAAAATGAACTCTACAAGTTATAAT
TAAAATAAAATGCTTTTACTTATAGAAATTAACTAGATATATGTTCAGGTTTATATACTATTAAATATAC
TATATTTAAGATCTCTCATGATAAATATGTTCCTTGTTTTATAGACTATTGATGCACTGATGTATATGTG
GATTACTTTGTGAATTACCCCTGGTAAAATTAAAAATTTCAGGCTAGTTAACTTGTACTACTTAGCTATT
TTCTGAACTGTCTTACTGTTCTTTAACAGGAGTTAACTTAGGTAATGTCAACTAATTTAATATAAAGTCA
AACAGAAAATAATGCCTTATATATTATAAAAATTAATAAAAAACCATTTTAAAATCTAGTATAAGTTTAG
AGCTACTCACTCTTCTGGCTTATCTATGCTTGTATTTACTTCTGTTTTCAAAAAATTTTTTAATGTGACC
ATACCTTTTATTTCCAGTTATTGATATAATTTACAACAAAAGATTATACTTGCAAGCTTTATAGTTTTTA
AATGGTCTTATTTGTAGTGAATATCATATCTAAATGATATCTAAATGTAAAGTAAATCATACCTAAATGA
AAACATATTCTTTAAGTCATTATAAAATTTTCCAGGTGATCAATTTTTCTTTAAATATACTACATAAAAT
GTTATTGACTCCCAAAATGATGTTATTTTGTATAATCTTAAATACCAATAATTACCAGGTCTATTTTGGT
TTTAGTGTAGGATAAAAAAGAATGTGTTCTTTTTTCTAGGTAGCATTTTAATGATCAAAGTTGGTGACGT
GACAGAGGTCTTAAGTATTATTAAACAGATGATTAATAAGATGTATTCCTCAGACTTTTCCATATAAAAG
GAAAAATGTCTCAAATTCATGAAAAGATTGGTACAGGAGGAGGATTAGCAAATTGTAGTTTAAATATCTG
AATGGAAACACTTTTTAGTGAAAGAATAAAGGGAATATCATTGTATCTTCTTCTGAGTCTGTGCCTCTCT
CTCTTGGAGTTAGTCTTTCCAACCCTATATACTTACCACTATCTTCATCCCTCTACCTTCCTTTTTCCCA
TTACATCTGTGCAGTACTGGGTGGCAACTATTGTGTTTCGGTGTTAATATCCAAGTTTCCCTGAATAAGA
CCAAGTGAATGGAGGATGAATGAGTATACCTATCCCTCCAGGGGTCATCAGACATATTTAGCCACCATAT
TTAATCAATAAGCAGGAAGACATAAGCTAGCCTTGTCCTTCTTCTTTCCTCCCTGCTCCTTTCTCTTCTC
TTCCCCCTCTCCCTTTACTGTCATCCATCAGTATTTTCAGAGCATCTATTATGTGTCAGGCATTCAGATA
CTCAAACGGAGGAAAACAAGAATAAACAAGACAAAGATCTGACCACAGGGGAATCCCTATGGCTACTGTA
GACTTTTGAGCCATAAAGGAAGAATCAAGCCTAGTGTAAATGAAAATTCCTTAATGCTGTGCCTTTTAAA
AAGAAATGTGACATAAGCAAAATGATTAGTTTCTTTCTTTAATAATGAGTCCTTGAGGTAGGAGAGTGTT
TTGGGATCTATTATTAACTCTTCTTTCCTTTCCATACAGACTCCTTTTTTAGAAGTCAAGGTAACAGACA
CACCAAAAAGATCTAGGAGAGATTTTGGGCTTGATTGTGATGAACACTCCACAGAATCTCGATGCTGTCG
TTACCCTCTAACTGTGGATTTTGAAGCTTTTGGATGGGATTGGATTATTGCACCTAAAAGATATAAGGCC
AATTACTGCTCTGGAGAATATGAATTTGTATTTTTGCAAAAGTATCCTCATACCCATCTTGTGCACCAAG
CAAACCCCAGAGGTTCAGCCGGCCCCTGCTGTACTCCTACAAAGATGTCTCCAATTAATATGCTATATTT
TAATGGCGAAGGACAAATAATATACGGGAAGATTCCAGCCATGGTAGTAGATCGCTGTGGGTGTTCATGA
GGTCTATATTTGGTTCATAGCTTCCTCAAACATGGAAGGTCTTCCCCTCAACAATTTTGAAACTGTGAAA
TTATGTACCACAGGCTATAAGCCTAGAGTATGCTACAGTCACTTAAGCACAAGCTACAGTATATGAGCTA
AAAAGAGAGAATATATGCAATGGTTGGCATTTAACCATCCAAACAAATCGTATAATAAAAAGTTTTATGA
TTTCCAGAGTTTTTGAACTAGGAGATCAAATTCCATTTATGTTGAAATATATTACAACACATGCAGGTGA
ATGAAAGCAATTCTCCTTGTCTTCTGGTGAATTAAAGGAGTATGCTTTAAAATCTATTTCTCTACAGTTT
CACTTAATATTTACAGAAAAATCTATATGTAGTATTGGTAAAATGCAGTATTGTTATATACCATTATTTG
AAACATCCTTAAACACTTGAATTTATATTGTATGATAGCATACTTGGTAAGATGAGATTCCACAAAGTAG
GGATGGCACACCATACGCAGGTTACCATTCCTATACTGATTGATACAGTACATTAACAGTTTTTGCCAAT
GGTGCTAATACAATAGGCTGAATGGCTGATGTTATCAGGTTTATCAAGCAAAAAACATTCAGGAAAGTAA
TAAGTTTCTCCTTTCTTCAGGTGCATTTTCACACTCCTCCCTATGGGCAATGGATGTTCTATAGAGAAAG
AAAACTCATTTTCCTAGAGGTCTACATTCAATTCTGTAGCATACTTGGAGAAGCTGCATTGAAAAGGCAG
TCAAAAAGTATTCATTTTGGTCAAAATTTCAAAATTATAGCCTGCCTTTGCAATACTGCAGCTTTTAGGA
TGAAATAATGGAAATGACTGATTCTATCAATATTGTATAAAAAGATTTTGAAATAGTTGCATTTATATAA
TATGTATACAATATTGTTTTGTAAATAAATGTCTCCTTTTTTATTTACTTTGGTATATTTTTACAGTAAG
GACATTTCAAATTAAGTATTAAGGCACAAAGACATGTCATGTAGGACATAAAAGCAAAAGCTTATATTTT
GGAGCAAATTAGTTGATTAAATAGTGGTCTTAAAACTCCATATGCTAATGGTTAGATGGTTATATTACAA
TCATTTTATATTTTTTTACATTATTAGCATTCACTTATGGATTCATGATGGCTGTCTCGAGTCTAGAGGG
CCCGTTTAAACCCGCTGATCAGCCTCGACTGTGCCTTCTAGTTGCCAGCCATCTGTTGTTTGCCCCTCCC
CCGTGCCTTCCTTGACCCTGGAAGGTGCCACTCCCACTGTCCTTTCCTAATAAAATGAGGAAATTGCATC
GCATTGTCTGAGTAGGTGTCATTCTATTCTGGGGGGTGGGGTGGGGCAGGACAGCAAGGGGGAGGATTGG
GAAGACAATAGCAGGCATGCTGGGGATGCGGTGGGCTCTATGGCTTCTGAGGCGGAAAGAACCAGCTGGG
GCTCTAGGGGGTATCCCC
[124 nt withheld, positions 7509-7632]
C
[91 nt withheld, positions 7634-7724]
A
[49 nt withheld, positions 7726-7774]
CCTTTGACGTTGGAGTCCACGTTCTTT
[37 nt withheld, positions 7802-7838]
ACCCTATCTCGGTCTATTCTTTTGATTTATAAGGGATTTTGCCGATTTCGGCCTATTGGTTAAAAAATGA
GCTGATTTAACAAAAATTTAACGCGAATTAATTCTGTGGAATGTGTGTCAGTTAGGGTGTGGAAAGTCCC
CAGGCTCCCCAGCAGGCAGAAGTATGCAAAGCATGCATCTCAATTAGTCAGCAACCAGGTGTGGAAAGTC
CCCAGGCTCCCCAGCAGGCAGAAGTATGCAAAGCATGCATCTCAATTAGTCAGCAACCATAGTCCCGCCC
CTAACTCCGCCCATCCCGCCCCTAACTCCGCCCAGTTCCGCCCATTCTCCGCCCCATGGCTGACTAATTT
TTTTTATTTATGCAGAGGCCGAGGCCGCCTCTGCCTCTGAGCTATTCCAGAAGTAGTGAGGAGGCTTTTT
TGGAGGCCTAGGCTTTTGCAAAAAGCTCCCGGGAGCTTGTATATCCATTTTCGGATCTGATCAAGAGACA
GGATGAGGATCGTTTCGCATGATTGAACAAGATGGATTGCACGCAGGTTCTCCGGCCGCTTGGGTGGAGA
GGCTATTCGGCTATGACTGGGCACAACAGACAATCGGCTGCTCTGATGCCGCCGTGTTCCGGCTGTCAGC
GCAGGGGCGCCCGGTTCTTTTTGTCAAGACCGACCTGTCCGGTGCCCTGAATGAACTGCAGGACGAGGCA
GCGCGGCTATCGTGGCTGGCCACGACGGGCGTTCCTTGCGCAGCTGTGCTCGACGTTGTCACTGAAGCGG
GAAGGGACTGGCTGCTATTGGGCGAAGTGCCGGGGCAGGATCTCCTGTCATCTCACCTTGCTCCTGCCGA
GAAAGTATCCATCATGGCTGATGCAATGCGGCGGCTGCATACGCTTGATCCGGCTACCTGCCCATTCGAC
CACCAAGCGAAACATCGCATCGAGCGAGCACGTACTCGGATGGAAGCCGGTCTTGTCGATCAGGATGATC
TGGACGAAGAGCATCAGGGGCTCGCGCCAGCCGAACTGTTCGCCAGGCTCAAGGCGCGCATGCCCGACGG
CGAGGATCTCGTCGTGACCCATGGCGATGCCTGCTTGCCGAATATCATGGTGGAAAATGGCCGCTTTTCT
GGATTCATCGACTGTGGCCGGCTGGGTGTGGCGGACCGCTATCAGGACATAGCGTTGGCTACCCGTGATA
TTGCTGAAGAGCTTGGCGGCGAATGGGCTGACCGCTTCCTCGTGCTTTACGGTATCGCCGCTCCCGATTC
GCAGCGCATCGCCTTCTATCGCCTTCTTGACGAGTTCTTCTGAGCGGGACTCTGGGGTTCGAAATGACCG
ACCAAGCGACGCCCAACCTGCCATCACGAGATTTCGATTCCACCGCCGCCTTCTATGAAAGGTTGGGCTT
CGGAATCGTTTTCCGGGACGCCGGCTGGATGATCCTCCAGCGCGGGGATCTCATGCTGGAGTTCTTCGCC
CACCCCAACTTGTTTATTGCAGCTTATAATGGTTACAAATAAAGCAATAGCATCACAAATTTCACAAATA
AAGCATTTTTTTCACTGCATTCTAGTTGTGGTTTGTCCAAACTCATCAATGTATCTTATCATGTCTGTAT
ACCGTCGACCTCTAGCTAGAGCTTGGCGTAATCATGGTCATAGCTGTTTCCTGTGTGAAATTGTTATCCG
CTCACAATTCCACACAACATACGAGCCGGAAGCATAAAGTGTAAAGCCTGGGGTGCCTAATGAGTGAGCT
AACTCACATTAATTGCGTTGCGCTCACTGCCCGCTTTCCAGTCGGGAAACCTGTCGTGCCAGCTGCATTA
ATGAATCGGCCAACGCGCGGGGAGAGGCGGTTTGCGTATTGGGCGCTCTTCCGCTTCCTCGCTCACTGAC
TCGCTGCGCTCGGTCGTTCGGCTGCGGCGAGCGGTATCAGCTCACTCAAAGGCGGTAATACGGTTATCCA
CAGAATCAGGGGATAACGCAGGAAAGAACATGTGAGCAAAAGGCCAGCAAAAGGCCAGGAACCGTAAAAA
GGCCGCGTTGCTGGCGTTTTTCCATAGGCTCCGCCCCCCTGACGAGCATCACAAAAATCGACGCTCAAGT
CAGAGGTGGCGAAACCCGACAGGACTATAAAGATACCAGGCGTTTCCCCCTGGAAGCTCCCTCGTGCGCT
CTCCTGTTCCGACCCTGCCGCTTACCGGATACCTGTCCGCCTTTCTCCCTTCGGGAAGCGTGGCGCTTTC
TCATAGCTCACGCTGTAGGTATCTCAGTTCGGTGTAGGTCGTTCGCTCCAAGCTGGGCTGTGTGCACGAA
CCCCCCGTTCAGCCCGACCGCTGCGCCTTATCCGGTAACTATCGTCTTGAGTCCAACCCGGTAAGACACG
ACTTATCGCCACTGGCAGCAGCCACTGGTAACAGGATTAGCAGAGCGAGGTATGTAGGCGGTGCTACAGA
GTTCTTGAAGTGGTGGCCTAACTACGGCTACACTAGAAGAACAGTATTTGGTATCTGCGCTCTGCTGAAG
CCAGTTACCTTCGGAAAAAGAGTTGGTAGCTCTTGATCCGGCAAACAAACCACCGCTGGTAGCGGTGGTT
TTTTTGTTTGCAAGCAGCAGATTACGCGCAGAAAAAAAGGATCTCAAGAAGATCCTTTGATCTTTTCTAC
GGGGTCTGACGCTCAGTGGAACGAAAACTCACGTTAAGGGATTTTGGTCATGAGATTATCAAAAAGGATC
TTCACCTAGATCCTTTTAAATTAAAAATGAAGTTTTAAATCAATCTAAAGTATATATGAGTAAACTTGGT
CTGACAGTTACCAATGCTTAATCAGTGAGGCACCTATCTCAGCGATCTGTCTATTTCGTTCATCCATAGT
TGCCTGACTCCCCGTCGTGTAGATAACTACGATACGGGAGGGCTTACCATCTGGCCCCAGTGCTGCAATG
ATACCGCGAGACCCACGCTCACCGGCTCCAGATTTATCAGCAATAAACCAGCCAGCCGGAAGGGCCGAGC
GCAGAAGTGGTCCTGCAACTTTATCCGCCTCCATCCAGTCTATTAATTGTTGCCGGGAAGCTAGAGTAAG
TAGTTCGCCAGTTAATAGTTTGCGCAACGTTGTTGCCATTGCTACAGGCATCGTGGTGTCACGCTCGTCG
TTTGGTATGGCTTCATTCAGCTCCGGTTCCCAACGATCAAGGCGAGTTACATGATCCCCCATGTTGTGCA
AAAAAGCGGTTAGCTCCTTCGGTCCTCCGATCGTTGTCAGAAGTAAGTTGGCCGCAGTGTTATCACTCAT
GGTTATGGCAGCACTGCATAATTCTCTTACTGTCATGCCATCCGTAAGATGCTTTTCTGTGACTGGTGAG
TACTCAACCAAGTCATTCTGAGAATAGTGTATGCGGCGACCGAGTTGCTCTTGCCCGGCGTCAATACGGG
ATAATACCGCGCCACATAGCAGAACTTTAAAAGTGCTCATCATTGGAAAACGTTCTTCGGGGCGAAAACT
CTCAAGGATCTTACCGCTGTTGAGATCCAGTTCGATGTAACCCACTCGTGCACCCAACTGATCTTCAGCA
TCTTTTACTTTCACCAGCGTTTCTGGGTGAGCAAAAACAGGAAGGCAAAATGCCGCAAAAAAGGGAATAA
GGGCGACACGGAAATGTTGAATACTCATACTCTTCCTTTTTCAATATTATTGAAGCATTTATCAGGGTTA
TTGTCTCATGAGCGGATACATATTTGAATGTATTTAGAAAAATAAACAAATAGGGGTTCCGCGCACATTT
CCCCGAAAAGTGCCACCTGACGTC
